>Addgene plasmid #168483 | pCDNA3_PKA-CαN (K8,9A)-mVenus | addgene full sequence | sequence record 332536 | Addgene NGS Result
GACGGATCGGGAGATCTCCCGATCCCCTATGGTGCACTCTCAGTACAATCTGCTCTGATGCCGCATAGTT
AAGCCAGTATCTGCTCCCTGCTTGTGTGTTGGAGGTCGCTGAGTAGTGCGCGAGCAAAATTTAAGCTACA
ACAAGGCAAGGCTTGACCGACAATTGCATGAAGAATCTGCTTAGGGTTAGGCGTTTTGCGCTGCTTCGCG
ATGTACGGGCCAGATATACGCGTTGACATTGATTATTGACTAGTTATTAATAGTAATCAATTACGGGGTC
ATTAGTTCATAGCCCATATATGGAGTTCCGCGTTACATAACTTACGGTAAATGGCCCGCCTGGCTGACCG
CCCAACGACCCCCGCCCATTGACGTCAATAATGACGTATGTTCCCATAGTAACGCCAATAGGGACTTTCC
ATTGACGTCAATGGGTGGAGTATTTACGGTAAACTGCCCACTTGGCAGTACATCAAGTGTATCATATGCC
AAGTACGCCCCCTATTGACGTCAATGACGGTAAATGGCCCGCCTGGCATTATGCCCAGTACATGACCTTA
TGGGACTTTCCTACTTGGCAGTACATCTACGTATTAGTCATCGCTATTACCATGGTGATGCGGTTTTGGC
AGTACATCAATGGGCGTGGATAGCGGTTTGACTCACGGGGATTTCCAAGTCTCCACCCCATTGACGTCAA
TGGGAGTTTGTTTTGGCACCAAAATCAACGGGACTTTCCAAAATGTCGTAACAACTCCGCCCCATTGACG
CAAATGGGCGGTAGGCGTGTACGGTGGGAGGTCTATATAAGCAGAGCTCTCTGGCTAACTAGAGAACCCA
CTGCTTACTGGCTTATCGAAATTAATACGACTCACTATAGGGAGACCCAAGCTTGCGGCCGCTACCATGG
GCAACGCCGCCGCCGCCGCTGCTGGCAGCGAGCAGGAGAGCGTGAAAGAGTTCCTAGCCAAAGCCAAGGA
AGATTTCCTGAAAAAATGGGAGACCCCTTCTCAGAATACAGCCCAGTTGGATCAGTTTGATAGAATCATC
GATTATGATGTTCCTGATTATGCAAGCTTAATGAGCAAGGGCGAGGAGCTGTTCACCGGGGTGGTGCCCA
TCCTGGTCGAGCTGGACGGCGACGTAAACGGCCACAAGTTCAGCGTGTCCGGCGAGGGCGAGGGCGATGC
CACCTACGGCAAGCTGACCCTGAAGCTGATCTGCACCACCGGCAAGCTGCCCGTGCCCTGGCCCACCCTC
GTGACCACCCTGGGCTACGGCCTGCAGTGCTTCGCCCGCTACCCCGACCACATGAAGCAGCACGACTTCT
TCAAGTCCGCCATGCCCGAAGGCTACGTCCAGGAGCGCACCATCTTCTTCAAGGACGACGGCAACTACAA
GACCCGCGCCGAGGTGAAGTTCGAGGGCGACACCCTGGTGAACCGCATCGAGCTGAAGGGCATCGACTTC
AAGGAGGACGGCAACATCCTGGGGCACAAGCTGGAGTACAACTACAACAGCCACAACGTCTATATCACCG
CCGACAAGCAGAAGAACGGCATCAAGGCCAACTTCAAGATCCGCCACAACATCGAGGACGGCGGCGTGCA
GCTCGCCGACCACTACCAGCAGAACACCCCCATCGGCGACGGCCCCGTGCTGCTGCCCGACAACCACTAC
CTGAGCTACCAGTCCAAGCTGAGCAAAGACCCCAACGAGAAGCGCGATCACATGGTCCTGCTGGAGTTCG
TGACCGCCGCCGGGATCACTCTCGGCATGGACGAGCTGTACAAGTAAGAATTCAAGGCCTCTCGAGCCTC
TAGAGGGCCCTATTCTATAGTGTCACCTAAATGCTAGAGCTCGCTGATCAGCCTCGACTGTGCCTTCTAG
TTGCCAGCCATCTGTTGTTTGCCCCTCCCCCGTGCCTTCCTTGACCCTGGAAGGTGCCACTCCCACTGTC
CTTTCCTAATAAAATGAGGAAATTGCATCGCATTGTCTGAGTAGGTGTCATTCTATTCTGGGGGGTGGGG
TGGGGCAGGACAGCAAGGGGGAGGATTGGGAAGACAATAGCAGGCATGCTGGGGATGCGGTGGGCTCTAT
GGCTTCTGAGGCGGAAAGAACCAGCTGGGGCTCTAGGGGGTATCCCC
[124 nt withheld, positions 2148-2271]
C
[91 nt withheld, positions 2273-2363]
A
[49 nt withheld, positions 2365-2413]
CCTTTGACGTTGGAGTCCACGTTCTTT
[37 nt withheld, positions 2441-2477]
ACCCTATCTCGGTCTATTCTTTTGATTTATAAGGGATTTTGCCGATTTCGGCCTATTGGTTAAAAAATGA
GCTGATTTAACAAAAATTTAACGCGAATTAATTCTGTGGAATGTGTGTCAGTTAGGGTGTGGAAAGTCCC
CAGGCTCCCCAGCAGGCAGAAGTATGCAAAGCATGCATCTCAATTAGTCAGCAACCAGGTGTGGAAAGTC
CCCAGGCTCCCCAGCAGGCAGAAGTATGCAAAGCATGCATCTCAATTAGTCAGCAACCATAGTCCCGCCC
CTAACTCCGCCCATCCCGCCCCTAACTCCGCCCAGTTCCGCCCATTCTCCGCCCCATGGCTGACTAATTT
TTTTTATTTATGCAGAGGCCGAGGCCGCCTCTGCCTCTGAGCTATTCCAGAAGTAGTGAGGAGGCTTTTT
TGGAGGCCTAGGCTTTTGCAAAAAGCTCCCGGGAGCTTGTATATCCATTTTCGGATCTGATCAAGAGACA
GGATGAGGATCGTTTCGCATGATTGAACAAGATGGATTGCACGCAGGTTCTCCGGCCGCTTGGGTGGAGA
GGCTATTCGGCTATGACTGGGCACAACAGACAATCGGCTGCTCTGATGCCGCCGTGTTCCGGCTGTCAGC
GCAGGGGCGCCCGGTTCTTTTTGTCAAGACCGACCTGTCCGGTGCCCTGAATGAACTGCAGGACGAGGCA
GCGCGGCTATCGTGGCTGGCCACGACGGGCGTTCCTTGCGCAGCTGTGCTCGACGTTGTCACTGAAGCGG
GAAGGGACTGGCTGCTATTGGGCGAAGTGCCGGGGCAGGATCTCCTGTCATCTCACCTTGCTCCTGCCGA
GAAAGTATCCATCATGGCTGATGCAATGCGGCGGCTGCATACGCTTGATCCGGCTACCTGCCCATTCGAC
CACCAAGCGAAACATCGCATCGAGCGAGCACGTACTCGGATGGAAGCCGGTCTTGTCGATCAGGATGATC
TGGACGAAGAGCATCAGGGGCTCGCGCCAGCCGAACTGTTCGCCAGGCTCAAGGCGCGCATGCCCGACGG
CGAGGATCTCGTCGTGACCCATGGCGATGCCTGCTTGCCGAATATCATGGTGGAAAATGGCCGCTTTTCT
GGATTCATCGACTGTGGCCGGCTGGGTGTGGCGGACCGCTATCAGGACATAGCGTTGGCTACCCGTGATA
TTGCTGAAGAGCTTGGCGGCGAATGGGCTGACCGCTTCCTCGTGCTTTACGGTATCGCCGCTCCCGATTC
GCAGCGCATCGCCTTCTATCGCCTTCTTGACGAGTTCTTCTGAGCGGGACTCTGGGGTTCGAAATGACCG
ACCAAGCGACGCCCAACCTGCCATCACGAGATTTCGATTCCACCGCCGCCTTCTATGAAAGGTTGGGCTT
CGGAATCGTTTTCCGGGACGCCGGCTGGATGATCCTCCAGCGCGGGGATCTCATGCTGGAGTTCTTCGCC
CACCCCAACTTGTTTATTGCAGCTTATAATGGTTACAAATAAAGCAATAGCATCACAAATTTCACAAATA
AAGCATTTTTTTCACTGCATTCTAGTTGTGGTTTGTCCAAACTCATCAATGTATCTTATCATGTCTGTAT
ACCGTCGACCTCTAGCTAGAGCTTGGCGTAATCATGGTCATAGCTGTTTCCTGTGTGAAATTGTTATCCG
CTCACAATTCCACACAACATACGAGCCGGAAGCATAAAGTGTAAAGCCTGGGGTGCCTAATGAGTGAGCT
AACTCACATTAATTGCGTTGCGCTCACTGCCCGCTTTCCAGTCGGGAAACCTGTCGTGCCAGCTGCATTA
ATGAATCGGCCAACGCGCGGGGAGAGGCGGTTTGCGTATTGGGCGCTCTTCCGCTTCCTCGCTCACTGAC
TCGCTGCGCTCGGTCGTTCGGCTGCGGCGAGCGGTATCAGCTCACTCAAAGGCGGTAATACGGTTATCCA
CAGAATCAGGGGATAACGCAGGAAAGAACATGTGAGCAAAAGGCCAGCAAAAGGCCAGGAACCGTAAAAA
GGCCGCGTTGCTGGCGTTTTTCCATAGGCTCCGCCCCCCTGACGAGCATCACAAAAATCGACGCTCAAGT
CAGAGGTGGCGAAACCCGACAGGACTATAAAGATACCAGGCGTTTCCCCCTGGAAGCTCCCTCGTGCGCT
CTCCTGTTCCGACCCTGCCGCTTACCGGATACCTGTCCGCCTTTCTCCCTTCGGGAAGCGTGGCGCTTTC
TCATAGCTCACGCTGTAGGTATCTCAGTTCGGTGTAGGTCGTTCGCTCCAAGCTGGGCTGTGTGCACGAA
CCCCCCGTTCAGCCCGACCGCTGCGCCTTATCCGGTAACTATCGTCTTGAGTCCAACCCGGTAAGACACG
ACTTATCGCCACTGGCAGCAGCCACTGGTAACAGGATTAGCAGAGCGAGGTATGTAGGCGGTGCTACAGA
GTTCTTGAAGTGGTGGCCTAACTACGGCTACACTAGAAGAACAGTATTTGGTATCTGCGCTCTGCTGAAG
CCAGTTACCTTCGGAAAAAGAGTTGGTAGCTCTTGATCCGGCAAACAAACCACCGCTGGTAGCGGTGGTT
TTTTTGTTTGCAAGCAGCAGATTACGCGCAGAAAAAAAGGATCTCAAGAAGATCCTTTGATCTTTTCTAC
GGGGTCTGACGCTCAGTGGAACGAAAACTCACGTTAAGGGATTTTGGTCATGAGATTATCAAAAAGGATC
TTCACCTAGATCCTTTTAAATTAAAAATGAAGTTTTAAATCAATCTAAAGTATATATGAGTAAACTTGGT
CTGACAGTTACCAATGCTTAATCAGTGAGGCACCTATCTCAGCGATCTGTCTATTTCGTTCATCCATAGT
TGCCTGACTCCCCGTCGTGTAGATAACTACGATACGGGAGGGCTTACCATCTGGCCCCAGTGCTGCAATG
ATACCGCGAGACCCACGCTCACCGGCTCCAGATTTATCAGCAATAAACCAGCCAGCCGGAAGGGCCGAGC
GCAGAAGTGGTCCTGCAACTTTATCCGCCTCCATCCAGTCTATTAATTGTTGCCGGGAAGCTAGAGTAAG
TAGTTCGCCAGTTAATAGTTTGCGCAACGTTGTTGCCATTGCTACAGGCATCGTGGTGTCACGCTCGTCG
TTTGGTATGGCTTCATTCAGCTCCGGTTCCCAACGATCAAGGCGAGTTACATGATCCCCCATGTTGTGCA
AAAAAGCGGTTAGCTCCTTCGGTCCTCCGATCGTTGTCAGAAGTAAGTTGGCCGCAGTGTTATCACTCAT
GGTTATGGCAGCACTGCATAATTCTCTTACTGTCATGCCATCCGTAAGATGCTTTTCTGTGACTGGTGAG
TACTCAACCAAGTCATTCTGAGAATAGTGTATGCGGCGACCGAGTTGCTCTTGCCCGGCGTCAATACGGG
ATAATACCGCGCCACATAGCAGAACTTTAAAAGTGCTCATCATTGGAAAACGTTCTTCGGGGCGAAAACT
CTCAAGGATCTTACCGCTGTTGAGATCCAGTTCAATGTAACCCACTCGTGCACCCAACTGATCTTCAGCA
TCTTTTACTTTCACCAGCGTTTCTGGGTGAGCAAAAACAGGAAGGCAAAATGCCGCAAAAAAGGGAATAA
GGGCGACACGGAAATGTTGAATACTCATACTCTTCCTTTTTCAATATTATTGAAGCATTTATCAGGGTTA
TTGTCTCATGAGCGGATACATATTTGAATGTATTTAGAAAAATAAACAAATAGGGGTTCCGCGCACATTT
CCCCGAAAAGTGCCACCTGACGTC
Features (pLannotate 1.2.2; 22 found; start..end, strand, type, name):
     28..80      -  misc_feature   bom (fragment): basis of mobility region from pBR322
    235..614     +  enhancer       CMV enhancer: human cytomegalovirus immediate early enhancer
    615..818     +  promoter       CMV promoter: human cytomegalovirus (CMV) immediate early promoter
    814..847     +  LTR            5' LTR (truncated) (fragment): truncated 5' long terminal repeat (LTR) from HIV-1
    863..881     +  promoter       T7 promoter: promoter for bacteriophage T7 RNA polymerase
    907..1047    +  CDS            Prkaca (fragment): KAPCA_MOUSE - Also known as Pkaca. Experimental evidence at protein level: Swiss-Prot protein existence level 1. [Isoform 2]: Phosphorylates and activates ABL1 in sperm flagellum to promote spermatozoa capacitation. From Mus musculus (Mouse).
   1082..1797    +  CDS            mVenus (fragment): Venus YFP with monomerizing A206K mutation (Nagai et al., 2002; Kremers et al., 2006) mammalian codon-optimized
   1834..1852    -  promoter       SP6 promoter: promoter for bacteriophage SP6 RNA polymerase
   1878..2102    +  polyA_signal   bGH poly(A) signal: bovine growth hormone polyadenylation signal
   2106..2127    +  promoter       SV40 promoter (fragment): SV40 enhancer and early promoter
   2148..2576    +  rep_origin     f1 ori (sequence partly withheld): f1 bacteriophage origin of replication; arrow indicates direction of (+) strand synthesis
   2590..2919    +  promoter       SV40 promoter: SV40 enhancer and early promoter
   2986..3777    +  CDS            neo: KKA2_KLEPN - Also known as kan, nptII. Experimental evidence at protein level: Swiss-Prot protein existence level 1. Resistance to kanamycin, neomycin, paromomycin, ribostamycin, butirosin and gentamicin B. From Klebsiella pneumoniae.
   3801..3959    +  CDS            ble (fragment): BLE_KLEPN - Experimental evidence at protein level: Swiss-Prot protein existence level 1. Binding protein with a strong affinity to the bleomycin family of antibiotics. Binds to CL990; an antimitotic-antibiotic compound. From Klebsiella pneumoniae.
   3954..4075    +  polyA_signal   SV40 poly(A) signal: SV40 polyadenylation signal
   4148..4164    -  protein_bind   lac operator: The lac repressor binds to the lac operator to inhibit transcription in E. coli. This inhibition can be relieved by adding lactose or isopropyl-β-D-thiogalactopyranoside (IPTG). lac repressor encoded by lacI
   4172..4202    -  promoter       lac promoter: promoter for the E. coli lac operon
   4217..4238    -  protein_bind   CAP binding site: CAP binding activates transcription in the presence of cAMP. E. coli catabolite activator protein
   4251..4343    -  CDS            lacI (fragment): lac repressor; lacI; The lac repressor binds to the lac operator to inhibit transcription in E. coli. This inhibition can be relieved by adding lactose or isopropyl-β-D-thiogalactopyranoside (IPTG).
   4526..5114    -  rep_origin     ori: high-copy-number ColE1/pMB1/pBR322/pUC origin of replication
   5285..6145    -  CDS            AmpR: β-lactamase; bla; confers resistance to ampicillin, carbenicillin, and related antibiotics
   6146..6250    -  promoter       AmpR promoter: bla
