[The description below was written by a language model from this plasmid's Addgene catalogue record and pLannotate feature annotations shown in this document.]
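Description:
pCDNA3_PKA-CαN (K8,9A)-mVenus is a mammalian expression plasmid of about 6.3 kb built on the pcDNA3 backbone. It is propagated in E. coli through a high-copy ColE1/pUC-type origin and selected with ampicillin via the β-lactamase gene and its native promoter. An f1 origin is also present, allowing single-stranded DNA production. For mammalian cells, the backbone carries an SV40 enhancer/early promoter driving the neomycin phosphotransferase gene, followed by an SV40 polyadenylation signal, which would permit G418 selection of stable transfectants. Short annotated fragments of ble, lacI, a lac promoter/operator, a bom site and an HIV-1 LTR match appear to be backbone remnants or partial similarity hits rather than functional parts.

The expression cassette uses the human CMV immediate-early enhancer and promoter and terminates at the bovine growth hormone polyadenylation signal. Flanking T7 and SP6 promoters, standard in pcDNA3, can serve for in vitro transcription or sequencing. The insert encodes the N-terminal 47 residues of the mouse PKA catalytic subunit α (Prkaca), carrying lysine-to-alanine substitutions at positions 8 and 9. This fragment is fused at its C terminus to mVenus, the yellow fluorescent protein with the monomerizing A206K mutation. Placing the tag at the C terminus leaves the PKA N terminus free, which is where the catalytic subunit is normally myristoylated.

The associated study examined whether myristoylation is sufficient for PKA catalytic subunits to associate with the plasma membrane. The construct therefore fits use as a fluorescent reporter for imaging the subcellular localization of the isolated N-terminal segment. The K8,9A mutations presumably test whether these basic residues contribute to that localization, although the record does not state the rationale explicitly.
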