Addgene plasmid #168483: pCDNA3_PKA-CαN (K8,9A)-mVenus
Purpose: Mammalian expression of the K8,9A mutant of the N-terminal 47 residues of mouse PKA catalytic subunit α C-terminally tagged by monomeric Venus.
Depositing lab: Haining Zhong. Depositing organization: Oregon Health & Science University. Publication: Myristoylation alone is sufficient for PKA catalytic subunits to associate with the plasma membrane to regulate neuronal functions. Xiong WH, Qin M, Zhong H. Proc Natl Acad Sci U S A. 2021 Apr 13;118(15). pii: 2021658118. doi: 10.1073/pnas.2021658118. PubMed 33876760.
Backbone
  Vector backbone: pcDNA3
  Backbone size w/o insert (bp): 5400
  Vector type: Mammalian Expression
Growth in bacteria
  Bacterial resistance: Ampicillin, 100 μg/mL
  Growth temperature: 37°C
  Growth strain: DH5alpha
  Copy number: High Copy
Gene/Insert
  Gene/Insert name: the K8,9A mutant of the N-terminal 47 residues of mouse PKA catalytic subunit α C-terminally tagged by monomeric Venus
Resource information
  A portion of this plasmid was derived from a plasmid made by: G. Stan McKnight, University of Washington
Terms and licenses: Academic/Nonprofit Terms; Industry Terms: Not Available to Industry
How to cite: pCDNA3_PKA-CαN (K8,9A)-mVenus was a gift from Haining Zhong (Addgene plasmid # 168483 ; http://n2t.net/addgene:168483 ; RRID:Addgene_168483)
